Addgene plasmid #219335: SFFV-NFE2L3-Brd 413
Purpose: Transcription factor NFE2L3 with a specific barcode assigned.
Depositing lab: Filipe Pereira. Depositing organization: Center for Neuroscience and Cell Biology, University of Coimbra. Publication: A combinatorial transcription factor screening platform for immune cell reprogramming. Kurochkin I, Altman AR, Caiado I, Pertiga-Cabral D, Halitzki E, Minaeva M, Zimmermannova O, Henriques-Oliveira L, Klein D, Nair M, Oliveira D, Cajal LR, Knittel R, Feick C, Ringner M, Martin M, Cirovic B, Pires CF, Rosa FF, Sitnicka E, Theis FJ, Pereira CF. Cell Syst. 2026 Jan 21;17(1):101457. doi: 10.1016/j.cels.2025.101457. Epub 2026 Jan 14. PubMed 41539305.
Backbone
  Vector backbone: SFFV-MCS
  Backbone size w/o insert (bp): 6638
  Vector type: Lentiviral
Growth in bacteria
  Bacterial resistance: Ampicillin, 100 μg/mL
  Growth temperature: 37°C
  Growth strain: NEB Stable
  Copy number: High Copy
Gene/Insert
  Gene/Insert name: NFE2L3
  Species: H. sapiens (human)
  Insert size (bp): 2085
  Entrez Gene: NFE2L3 (a.k.a. NRF3)
  Promoter: The spleen focus-forming virus (SFFV) promoter
  Cloning method: Restriction Enzyme; 5′ cloning site Bsp119I (not destroyed); 3′ cloning site BstHI (not destroyed)
Terms and licenses: Academic/Nonprofit Terms; Industry Terms: Not Available to Industry
Depositor comments: Barcode sequence cloned into XbaI restriction site. Design of plasmid is as follows: SFFV-[TF sequence]-WPRE-[Barcode sequence].
How to cite: SFFV-NFE2L3-Brd 413 was a gift from Filipe Pereira (Addgene plasmid # 219335 ; http://n2t.net/addgene:219335 ; RRID:Addgene_219335)
