[The description below was written by a language model from this plasmid's Addgene catalogue record and pLannotate feature annotations shown in this document.]
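Description:
SFFV-NFE2L3-Brd 413 is a lentiviral expression plasmid built on the SFFV-MCS backbone that carries the human transcription factor NFE2L3 (also known as NRF3) together with a construct-specific DNA barcode. It is propagated in E. coli through a high-copy ColE1/pUC-type origin with ampicillin selection (AmpR/β-lactamase). The bacterial portion also retains pBluescript-derived remnants, including an f1 origin, lac regulatory elements, a lacZα fragment and T7/T3 promoters. The sequenced plasmid is 8,723 nt, consistent with the stated backbone and insert sizes.

The transfer cassette has a third-generation, self-inactivating layout. An RSV promoter fused to a truncated HIV-1 5' LTR drives genomic RNA production in packaging cells. It is followed by the Ψ packaging signal with a gag fragment, the Rev response element for Rev-dependent nuclear export, and the cPPT/CTS. The internal spleen focus-forming virus (SFFV) promoter then drives the NFE2L3 coding sequence, which sits between multiple-cloning-site fragments. A WPRE downstream enhances transcript stability and expression, and the short hepatitis virus "S" fragment annotated just before it is probably part of the same woodchuck-derived region. The cassette ends in a ΔU3 3' LTR, with an SV40 polyadenylation signal and SV40 origin beyond it.

According to the depositor, the barcode was cloned into an XbaI site after the WPRE, giving the order SFFV–TF–WPRE–barcode; the barcode is not annotated as a separate feature in the table. This placement should put the barcode in the 3' region of the expressed transcript, so that the delivered factor can be identified by sequencing. No mammalian selection marker or fluorescent reporter is annotated. The plasmid belongs to a barcoded library for combinatorial transcription factor screening in immune cell reprogramming.
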