Features (pLannotate 1.2.2; 29 found; start..end, strand, type, name):
     94..112     -  promoter       T7 promoter: promoter for bacteriophage T7 RNA polymerase
    120..275     +  CDS            lacZα (fragment): LacZα fragment of β-galactosidase; lacZ fragment
    280..708     +  rep_origin     f1 ori (sequence partly withheld): f1 bacteriophage origin of replication; arrow indicates direction of (+) strand synthesis
    761..865     +  promoter       AmpR promoter: bla
    866..1726    +  CDS            AmpR: β-lactamase; bla; confers resistance to ampicillin, carbenicillin, and related antibiotics
   1897..2485    +  rep_origin     ori: high-copy-number ColE1/pMB1/pBR322/pUC origin of replication
   2668..2760    +  CDS            lacI (fragment): lac repressor; lacI; The lac repressor binds to the lac operator to inhibit transcription in E. coli. This inhibition can be relieved by adding lactose or isopropyl-β-D-thiogalactopyranoside (IPTG).
   2773..2794    +  protein_bind   CAP binding site: CAP binding activates transcription in the presence of cAMP. E. coli catabolite activator protein
   2809..2839    +  promoter       lac promoter: promoter for the E. coli lac operon
   2847..2863    +  protein_bind   lac operator: The lac repressor binds to the lac operator to inhibit transcription in E. coli. This inhibition can be relieved by adding lactose or isopropyl-β-D-thiogalactopyranoside (IPTG). lac repressor encoded by lacI
   2908..2926    +  promoter       T3 promoter: promoter for bacteriophage T3 RNA polymerase
   2954..3180    +  promoter       RSV promoter: Rous sarcoma virus enhancer/promoter
   3181..3361    +  LTR            5' LTR (truncated): truncated 5' long terminal repeat (LTR) from HIV-1
   3408..3533    +  misc_feature   HIV-1 Ψ: packaging signal of human immunodeficiency virus type 1
   3517..3880    +  CDS            HIV-1 gag (fragment): gag protein from human immunodeficiency virus 1; gag
   4026..4259    +  misc_feature   RRE: The Rev response element (RRE) of HIV-1 allows for Rev-dependent mRNA export from the nucleus to the cytoplasm.
   4636..4736    +  CDS            Rev (fragment): human immunodeficiency virus 1 (HIV-1) Rev protein; rev; enhances nuclear export of unspliced and incompletely spliced viral mRNAs
   4755..4872    +  misc_feature   cPPT/CTS: central polypurine tract and central termination sequence of HIV-1
   4906..5307    +  promoter       SFFV promoter: spleen focus-forming virus long terminal repeat (LTR) promoter
   5317..5340    +  misc_feature   MCS (fragment): pBluescript multiple cloning site
   5365..7446    +  CDS            NFE2L3: NF2L3_HUMAN - Also known as NRF3. Experimental evidence at protein level: Swiss-Prot protein existence level 1. Activates erythroid-specific, globin gene expression. From Homo sapiens (Human).
   7457..7482    +  misc_feature   MCS (fragment): pBluescript multiple cloning site
   7482..7541    +  CDS            S (fragment): HBSAG_WHV6 - Experimental evidence at transcript level: Swiss-Prot protein existence level 2. The middle envelope protein plays an important role in the budding of the virion. It is involved in the induction of budding in a nucleocapsid independent way. In this process the majority of envelope proteins bud to form subviral lipoprotein particles of 22 nm of diameter that do not contain a nucleocapsid (By similarity). From Woodchuck hepatitis B virus (isolate w64/pWS23) (WHV).
   7673..8076    +  misc_feature   WPRE: woodchuck hepatitis virus posttranscriptional regulatory element
   8134..8193    +  CDS            nef (fragment): NEF_HV1Z2 - Experimental evidence at protein level: Swiss-Prot protein existence level 1. Extracellular Nef protein targets CD4(+) T-lymphocytes for apoptosis by interacting with CXCR4 surface receptors. From Human immunodeficiency virus type 1 group M subtype D (isolate Z2/CDC-Z34) (HIV-1).
   8195..8428    +  LTR            3' LTR (ΔU3): self-inactivating 3' long terminal repeat (LTR) from HIV-1
   8500..8621    +  polyA_signal   SV40 poly(A) signal: SV40 polyadenylation signal
   8640..8661    +  rep_origin     SV40 ori (fragment): SV40 origin of replication
   8661..73      +  rep_origin     SV40 ori (across the origin): SV40 origin of replication
>Addgene plasmid #219335 | SFFV-NFE2L3-Brd 413 | addgene full sequence | sequence record 449078 | Addgene NGS Result
ATTTATGCAGAGGCCGAGGCCGCCTCGGCCTCTGAGCTATTCCAGAAGTAGTGAGGAGGCTTTTTTGGAG
GCCTAGGGACGTACCCAATTCGCCCTATAGTGAGTCGTATTACGCGCGCTCACTGGCCGTCGTTTTACAA
CGTCGTGACTGGGAAAACCCTGGCGTTACCCAACTTAATCGCCTTGCAGCACATCCCCCTTTCGCCAGCT
GGCGTAATAGCGAAGAGGCCCGCACCGATCGCCCTTCCCAACAGTTGCGCAGCCTGAATGGCGAATGGG
[124 nt withheld, positions 280-403]
C
[91 nt withheld, positions 405-495]
A
[49 nt withheld, positions 497-545]
CCTTTGACGTTGGAGTCCACGTTCTTT
[37 nt withheld, positions 573-609]
ACCCTATCTCGGTCTATTCTTTTGATTTATAAGGGATTTTGCCGATTTCGGCCTATTGGTTAAAAAATGA
GCTGATTTAACAAAAATTTAACGCGAATTTTAACAAAATATTAACGCTTACAATTTAGGTGGCACTTTTC
GGGGAAATGTGCGCGGAACCCCTATTTGTTTATTTTTCTAAATACATTCAAATATGTATCCGCTCATGAG
ACAATAACCCTGATAAATGCTTCAATAATATTGAAAAAGGAAGAGTATGAGTATTCAACATTTCCGTGTC
GCCCTTATTCCCTTTTTTGCGGCATTTTGCCTTCCTGTTTTTGCTCACCCAGAAACGCTGGTGAAAGTAA
AAGATGCTGAAGATCAGTTGGGTGCACGAGTGGGTTACATCGAACTGGATCTCAACAGCGGTAAGATCCT
TGAGAGTTTTCGCCCCGAAGAACGTTTTCCAATGATGAGCACTTTTAAAGTTCTGCTATGTGGCGCGGTA
TTATCCCGTATTGACGCCGGGCAAGAGCAACTCGGTCGCCGCATACACTATTCTCAGAATGACTTGGTTG
AGTACTCACCAGTCACAGAAAAGCATCTTACGGATGGCATGACAGTAAGAGAATTATGCAGTGCTGCCAT
AACCATGAGTGATAACACTGCGGCCAACTTACTTCTGACAACGATCGGAGGACCGAAGGAGCTAACCGCT
TTTTTGCACAACATGGGGGATCATGTAACTCGCCTTGATCGTTGGGAACCGGAGCTGAATGAAGCCATAC
CAAACGACGAGCGTGACACCACGATGCCTGTAGCAATGGCAACAACGTTGCGCAAACTATTAACTGGCGA
ACTACTTACTCTAGCTTCCCGGCAACAATTAATAGACTGGATGGAGGCGGATAAAGTTGCAGGACCACTT
CTGCGCTCGGCCCTTCCGGCTGGCTGGTTTATTGCTGATAAATCTGGAGCCGGTGAGCGTGGGTCTCGCG
GTATCATTGCAGCACTGGGGCCAGATGGTAAGCCCTCCCGTATCGTAGTTATCTACACGACGGGGAGTCA
GGCAACTATGGATGAACGAAATAGACAGATCGCTGAGATAGGTGCCTCACTGATTAAGCATTGGTAACTG
TCAGACCAAGTTTACTCATATATACTTTAGATTGATTTAAAACTTCATTTTTAATTTAAAAGGATCTAGG
TGAAGATCCTTTTTGATAATCTCATGACCAAAATCCCTTAACGTGAGTTTTCGTTCCACTGAGCGTCAGA
CCCCGTAGAAAAGATCAAAGGATCTTCTTGAGATCCTTTTTTTCTGCGCGTAATCTGCTGCTTGCAAACA
AAAAAACCACCGCTACCAGCGGTGGTTTGTTTGCCGGATCAAGAGCTACCAACTCTTTTTCCGAAGGTAA
CTGGCTTCAGCAGAGCGCAGATACCAAATACTGTTCTTCTAGTGTAGCCGTAGTTAGGCCACCACTTCAA
GAACTCTGTAGCACCGCCTACATACCTCGCTCTGCTAATCCTGTTACCAGTGGCTGCTGCCAGTGGCGAT
AAGTCGTGTCTTACCGGGTTGGACTCAAGACGATAGTTACCGGATAAGGCGCAGCGGTCGGGCTGAACGG
GGGGTTCGTGCACACAGCCCAGCTTGGAGCGAACGACCTACACCGAACTGAGATACCTACAGCGTGAGCT
ATGAGAAAGCGCCACGCTTCCCGAAGGGAGAAAGGCGGACAGGTATCCGGTAAGCGGCAGGGTCGGAACA
GGAGAGCGCACGAGGGAGCTTCCAGGGGGAAACGCCTGGTATCTTTATAGTCCTGTCGGGTTTCGCCACC
TCTGACTTGAGCGTCGATTTTTGTGATGCTCGTCAGGGGGGCGGAGCCTATGGAAAAACGCCAGCAACGC
GGCCTTTTTACGGTTCCTGGCCTTTTGCTGGCCTTTTGCTCACATGTTCTTTCCTGCGTTATCCCCTGAT
TCTGTGGATAACCGTATTACCGCCTTTGAGTGAGCTGATACCGCTCGCCGCAGCCGAACGACCGAGCGCA
GCGAGTCAGTGAGCGAGGAAGCGGAAGAGCGCCCAATACGCAAACCGCCTCTCCCCGCGCGTTGGCCGAT
TCATTAATGCAGCTGGCACGACAGGTTTCCCGACTGGAAAGCGGGCAGTGAGCGCAACGCAATTAATGTG
AGTTAGCTCACTCATTAGGCACCCCAGGCTTTACACTTTATGCTTCCGGCTCGTATGTTGTGTGGAATTG
TGAGCGGATAACAATTTCACACAGGAAACAGCTATGACCATGATTACGCCAAGCGCGCAATTAACCCTCA
CTAAAGGGAACAAAAGCTGGAGCTGCAAGCTTAATGTAGTCTTATGCAATACTCTTGTAGTCTTGCAACA
TGGTAACGATGAGTTAGCAACATGCCTTACAAGGAGAGAAAAAGCACCGTGCATGCCGATTGGTGGAAGT
AAGGTGGTACGATCGTGCCTTATTAGGAAGGCAACAGACGGGTCTGACATGGATTGGACGAACCACTGAA
TTGCCGCATTGCAGAGATATTGTATTTAAGTGCCTAGCTCGATACATAAACGGGTCTCTCTGGTTAGACC
AGATCTGAGCCTGGGAGCTCTCTGGCTAACTAGGGAACCCACTGCTTAAGCCTCAATAAAGCTTGCCTTG
AGTGCTTCAAGTAGTGTGTGCCCGTCTGTTGTGTGACTCTGGTAACTAGAGATCCCTCAGACCCTTTTAG
TCAGTGTGGAAAATCTCTAGCAGTGGCGCCCGAACAGGGACTTGAAAGCGAAAGGGAAACCAGAGGAGCT
CTCTCGACGCAGGACTCGGCTTGCTGAAGCGCGCACGGCAAGAGGCGAGGGGCGGCGACTGGTGAGTACG
CCAAAAATTTTGACTAGCGGAGGCTAGAAGGAGAGAGATGGGTGCGAGAGCGTCAGTATTAAGCGGGGGA
GAATTAGATCGCGATGGGAAAAAATTCGGTTAAGGCCAGGGGGAAAGAAAAAATATAAATTAAAACATAT
AGTATGGGCAAGCAGGGAGCTAGAACGATTCGCAGTTAATCCTGGCCTGTTAGAAACATCAGAAGGCTGT
AGACAAATACTGGGACAGCTACAACCATCCCTTCAGACAGGATCAGAAGAACTTAGATCATTATATAATA
CAGTAGCAACCCTCTATTGTGTGCATCAAAGGATAGAGATAAAAGACACCAAGGAAGCTTTAGACAAGAT
AGAGGAAGAGCAAAACAAAAGTAAGACCACCGCACAGCAAGCGGCCGCTGATCTTCAGACCTGGAGGAGG
AGATATGAGGGACAATTGGAGAAGTGAATTATATAAATATAAAGTAGTAAAAATTGAACCATTAGGAGTA
GCACCCACCAAGGCAAAGAGAAGAGTGGTGCAGAGAGAAAAAAGAGCAGTGGGAATAGGAGCTTTGTTCC
TTGGGTTCTTGGGAGCAGCAGGAAGCACTATGGGCGCAGCGTCAATGACGCTGACGGTACAGGCCAGACA
ATTATTGTCTGGTATAGTGCAGCAGCAGAACAATTTGCTGAGGGCTATTGAGGCGCAACAGCATCTGTTG
CAACTCACAGTCTGGGGCATCAAGCAGCTCCAGGCAAGAATCCTGGCTGTGGAAAGATACCTAAAGGATC
AACAGCTCCTGGGGATTTGGGGTTGCTCTGGAAAACTCATTTGCACCACTGCTGTGCCTTGGAATGCTAG
TTGGAGTAATAAATCTCTGGAACAGATTTGGAATCACACGACCTGGATGGAGTGGGACAGAGAAATTAAC
AATTACACAAGCTTAATACACTCCTTAATTGAAGAATCGCAAAACCAGCAAGAAAAGAATGAACAAGAAT
TATTGGAATTAGATAAATGGGCAAGTTTGTGGAATTGGTTTAACATAACAAATTGGCTGTGGTATATAAA
ATTATTCATAATGATAGTAGGAGGCTTGGTAGGTTTAAGAATAGTTTTTGCTGTACTTTCTATAGTGAAT
AGAGTTAGGCAGGGATATTCACCATTATCGTTTCAGACCCACCTCCCAACCCCGAGGGGACCCGACAGGC
CCGAAGGAATAGAAGAAGAAGGTGGAGAGAGAGACAGAGACAGATCCATTCGATTAGTGAACGGATCTCG
ACGGTATCGGTTAACTTTTAAAAGAAAAGGGGGGATTGGGGGGTACAGTGCAGGGGAAAGAATAGTAGAC
ATAATAGCAACAGACATACAAACTAAAGAATTACAAAAACAAATTACAAAAATTCAAAATTTTATCGATC
ACGAGACTAGCCTCGAGCTGGCTGCAGTAACGCCATTTTGCAAGGCATGGAAAAATACCAAACCAAGAAT
AGAGAAGTTCAGATCAAGGGCGGGTACATGAAAATAGCTAACGTTGGGCCAAACAGGATATCTGCGGTGA
GCAGTTTCGGCCCCGGCCCGGGGCCAAGAACAGATGGTCACCGCAGTTTCGGCCCCGGCCCGAGGCCAAG
AACAGATGGTCCCCAGATATGGCCCAACCCTCAGCAGTTTCTTAAGACCCATCAGATGTTTCCAGGCTCC
CCCAAGGACCTGAAATGACCCTGCGCCTTATTTGAATTAACCAATCAGCCTGCTTCTCGCTTCTGTTCGC
GCGCTTCTGCTTCCCGAGCTCTATAAAAGAGCTCACAACCCCTCACTCGGCGCGCCAGTCCTCCGACAGA
CTGAGTCGGCCGGTCGAATCAAGCTTATCGATACCGTCGACGGATCCGCTAGCCCGCGGTTCGAAATGAA
GCACCTGAAGCGGTGGTGGTCGGCCGGCGGCGGCCTCCTGCACCTCACCCTCCTGCTGAGCTTGGCGGGG
CTCCGCGTAGACCTAGATCTTTACCTGCTGCTGCCGCCGCCCACCCTGCTGCAGGACGAGCTGCTGTTCC
TGGGCGGCCCGGCCAGCTCCGCCTACGCGCTCAGCCCCTTCTCGGCCTCGGGAGGGTGGGGGCGCGCGGG
CCACTTGCACCCCAAGGGCCGGGAGCTGGACCCTGCCGCGCCGCCCGAGGGCCAGCTGCTCCGGGAGGTG
CGCGCGCTCGGGGTCCCCTTCGTCCCTCGCACCAGCGTGGATGCATGGCTGGTGCACAGCGTGGCTGCCG
GGAGCGCGGACGAGGCCCACGGGCTGCTCGGCGCCGCCGCCGCCTCGTCCACCGGAGGAGCCGGCGCCAG
CGTGGACGGCGGCAGCCAGGCTGTGCAGGGGGGCGGCGGGGACCCCCGAGCGGCTCGGAGTGGCCCCTTG
GACGCCGGGGAAGAGGAGAAGGCACCCGCGGAACCGACGGCTCAGGTGCCGGACGCTGGCGGATGTGCGA
GCGAGGAGAATGGGGTACTAAGAGAAAAGCACGAAGCTGTGGATCATAGTTCCCAGCATGAGGAAAATGA
AGAAAGGGTGTCAGCCCAGAAGGAGAACTCACTTCAGCAGAATGATGATGATGAAAACAAAATAGCAGAG
AAACCTGACTGGGAGGCAGAAAAGACCACTGAATCTAGAAATGAGAGACATCTGAATGGGACAGATACTT
CTTTCTCTCTGGAAGACTTATTCCAGTTGCTTTCATCACAGCCTGAAAATTCACTGGAGGGCATCTCATT
GGGAGATATTCCTCTTCCAGGCAGTATCAGTGATGGCATGAATTCTTCAGCACATTATCATGTAAACTTC
AGCCAGGCTATAAGTCAGGATGTGAATCTTCATGAGGCCATCTTGCTTTGTCCCAACAATACATTTAGAA
GAGATCCAACAGCAAGGACTTCACAGTCACAAGAACCATTTCTGCAGTTAAATTCTCATACCACCAATCC
TGAGCAAACCCTTCCTGGAACTAATTTGACAGGATTTCTTTCACCGGTTGACAATCATATGAGGAATCTA
ACAAGCCAAGACCTACTGTATGACCTTGACATAAATATATTTGATGAGATAAACTTAATGTCATTGGCCA
CAGAAGACAACTTTGATCCAATCGATGTTTCTCAGCTTTTTGATGAACCAGATTCTGATTCTGGCCTTTC
TTTAGATTCAAGTCACAATAATACCTCTGTCATCAAGTCTAATTCCTCTCACTCTGTGTGTGATGAAGGT
GCTATAGGTTATTGCACTGACCATGAATCTAGTTCCCATCATGACTTAGAAGGTGCTGTAGGTGGCTACT
ACCCAGAACCCAGTAAGCTTTGTCACTTGGATCAAAGTGATTCTGATTTCCATGGAGATCTTACATTTCA
ACACGTATTTCATAACCACACTTACCACTTACAGCCAACTGCACCAGAATCTACTTCTGAACCTTTTCCG
TGGCCTGGGAAGTCACAGAAGATAAGGAGTAGATACCTTGAAGACACAGATAGAAACTTGAGCCGTGATG
AACAGCGTGCTAAAGCTTTGCATATCCCTTTTTCTGTAGATGAAATTGTCGGCATGCCTGTTGATTCTTT
CAATAGCATGTTAAGTAGATATTATCTGACAGACCTACAAGTCTCACTTATCCGTGACATCAGACGAAGA
GGGAAAAATAAAGTTGCTGCGCAGAACTGTCGTAAACGCAAATTGGACATAATTTTGAATTTAGAAGATG
ATGTATGTAACTTGCAAGCAAAGAAGGAAACTCTTAAGAGAGAGCAAGCACAATGTAACAAAGCTATTAA
CATAATGAAACAGAAACTGCATGACCTTTATCATGATATTTTTAGTAGATTAAGAGATGACCAAGGTAGG
CCAGTCAATCCCAACCACTATGCTCTCCAGTGTACCCATGATGGAAGTATCTTGATAGTACCCAAAGAAC
TGGTGGCCTCAGGCCACAAAAAGGAAACCCAAAAGGGAAAGAGAAAGTAAACCGGTCGGATCCCCCGGGC
TGCAGGAATTCGAGCATCTTACCGCCATTTATTCCCATATTTGTTCTGTTTTTCTTGATTTGGGTATACA
TTTAAATGTTAATAAAACAAAATGGTGGGGCAATCATTTACATTTTTAGGGATATGTAATTACTAGTTCA
GGTGTATTGCCACAAGACAAACATGTTAAGAAACTTTCCCGTTATTTACGCTCTGTTCCTGTTAATCAAC
CTCTGGATTACAAAATTTGTGAAAGATTGACTGATATTCTTAACTATGTTGCTCCTTTTACGCTGTGTGG
ATATGCTGCTTTAATGCCTCTGTATCATGCTATTGCTTCCCGTACGGCTTTCGTTTTCTCCTCCTTGTAT
AAATCCTGGTTGCTGTCTCTTTATGAGGAGTTGTGGCCCGTTGTCCGTCAACGTGGCGTGGTGTGCTCTG
TGTTTGCTGACGCAACCCCCACTGGCTGGGGCATTGCCACCACCTGTCAACTCCTTTCTGGGACTTTCGC
TTTCCCCCTCCCGATCGCCACGGCAGAACTCATCGCCGCCTGCCTTGCCCGCTGCTGGACAGGGGCTAGG
TTGCTGGGCACTGATAATTCCGTGGTGTTGTCGGGGAAGCTGACGTCCTTTGCAATTCGATATCAAGCTG
TACCTTCTAGATGTACACCGTTAGAAGCGCTTCTAGACCAATGACTTACAAGGCAGCTGTAGATCTTAGC
CACTTTTTAAAAGAAAAGGGGGGACTGGAAGGGCTAATTCACTCCCAACGAAGACAAGATCTGCTTTTTG
CTTGTACTGGGTCTCTCTGGTTAGACCAGATCTGAGCCTGGGAGCTCTCTGGCTAACTAGGGAACCCACT
GCTTAAGCCTCAATAAAGCTTGCCTTGAGTGCTTCAAGTAGTGTGTGCCCGTCTGTTGTGTGACTCTGGT
AACTAGAGATCCCTCAGACCCTTTTAGTCAGTGTGGAAAATCTCTAGCAGTAGTAGTTCATGTCATCTTA
TTATTCAGTATTTATAACTTGCAAAGAAATGAATATCAGAGAGTGAGAGGAACTTGTTTATTGCAGCTTA
TAATGGTTACAAATAAAGCAATAGCATCACAAATTTCACAAATAAAGCATTTTTTTCACTGCATTCTAGT
TGTGGTTTGTCCAAACTCATCAATGTATCTTATCATGTCTGGCTCTAGCTATCCCGCCCCTAACTCCGCC
CATCCCGCCCCTAACTCCGCCCAGTTCCGCCCATTCTCCGCCCCATGGCTGACTAATTTTTTTT
