>Addgene plasmid #219335 | SFFV-NFE2L3-Brd 413 | depositor partial sequence | sequence record 428485 | TF ORF
ATGAAGCACCTGAAGCGGTGGTGGTCGGCCGGCGGCGGCCTCCTGCACCTCACCCTCCTGCTGAGCTTGG
CGGGGCTCCGCGTAGACCTAGATCTTTACCTGCTGCTGCCGCCGCCCACCCTGCTGCAGGACGAGCTGCT
GTTCCTGGGCGGCCCGGCCAGCTCCGCCTACGCGCTCAGCCCCTTCTCGGCCTCGGGAGGGTGGGGGCGC
GCGGGCCACTTGCACCCCAAGGGCCGGGAGCTGGACCCTGCCGCGCCGCCCGAGGGCCAGCTGCTCCGGG
AGGTGCGCGCGCTCGGGGTCCCCTTCGTCCCTCGCACCAGCGTGGATGCATGGCTGGTGCACAGCGTGGC
TGCCGGGAGCGCGGACGAGGCCCACGGGCTGCTCGGCGCCGCCGCCGCCTCGTCCACCGGAGGAGCCGGC
GCCAGCGTGGACGGCGGCAGCCAGGCTGTGCAGGGGGGCGGCGGGGACCCCCGAGCGGCTCGGAGTGGCC
CCTTGGACGCCGGGGAAGAGGAGAAGGCACCCGCGGAACCGACGGCTCAGGTGCCGGACGCTGGCGGATG
TGCGAGCGAGGAGAATGGGGTACTAAGAGAAAAGCACGAAGCTGTGGATCATAGTTCCCAGCATGAGGAA
AATGAAGAAAGGGTGTCAGCCCAGAAGGAGAACTCACTTCAGCAGAATGATGATGATGAAAACAAAATAG
CAGAGAAACCTGACTGGGAGGCAGAAAAGACCACTGAATCTAGAAATGAGAGACATCTGAATGGGACAGA
TACTTCTTTCTCTCTGGAAGACTTATTCCAGTTGCTTTCATCACAGCCTGAAAATTCACTGGAGGGCATC
TCATTGGGAGATATTCCTCTTCCAGGCAGTATCAGTGATGGCATGAATTCTTCAGCACATTATCATGTAA
ACTTCAGCCAGGCTATAAGTCAGGATGTGAATCTTCATGAGGCCATCTTGCTTTGTCCCAACAATACATT
TAGAAGAGATCCAACAGCAAGGACTTCACAGTCACAAGAACCATTTCTGCAGTTAAATTCTCATACCACC
AATCCTGAGCAAACCCTTCCTGGAACTAATTTGACAGGATTTCTTTCACCGGTTGACAATCATATGAGGA
ATCTAACAAGCCAAGACCTACTGTATGACCTTGACATAAATATATTTGATGAGATAAACTTAATGTCATT
GGCCACAGAAGACAACTTTGATCCAATCGATGTTTCTCAGCTTTTTGATGAACCAGATTCTGATTCTGGC
CTTTCTTTAGATTCAAGTCACAATAATACCTCTGTCATCAAGTCTAATTCCTCTCACTCTGTGTGTGATG
AAGGTGCTATAGGTTATTGCACTGACCATGAATCTAGTTCCCATCATGACTTAGAAGGTGCTGTAGGTGG
CTACTACCCAGAACCCAGTAAGCTTTGTCACTTGGATCAAAGTGATTCTGATTTCCATGGAGATCTTACA
TTTCAACACGTATTTCATAACCACACTTACCACTTACAGCCAACTGCACCAGAATCTACTTCTGAACCTT
TTCCGTGGCCTGGGAAGTCACAGAAGATAAGGAGTAGATACCTTGAAGACACAGATAGAAACTTGAGCCG
TGATGAACAGCGTGCTAAAGCTTTGCATATCCCTTTTTCTGTAGATGAAATTGTCGGCATGCCTGTTGAT
TCTTTCAATAGCATGTTAAGTAGATATTATCTGACAGACCTACAAGTCTCACTTATCCGTGACATCAGAC
GAAGAGGGAAAAATAAAGTTGCTGCGCAGAACTGTCGTAAACGCAAATTGGACATAATTTTGAATTTAGA
AGATGATGTATGTAACTTGCAAGCAAAGAAGGAAACTCTTAAGAGAGAGCAAGCACAATGTAACAAAGCT
ATTAACATAATGAAACAGAAACTGCATGACCTTTATCATGATATTTTTAGTAGATTAAGAGATGACCAAG
GTAGGCCAGTCAATCCCAACCACTATGCTCTCCAGTGTACCCATGATGGAAGTATCTTGATAGTACCCAA
AGAACTGGTGGCCTCAGGCCACAAAAAGGAAACCCAAAAGGGAAAGAGAAAGTAA
