>Addgene plasmid #219335 | SFFV-NFE2L3-Brd 413 | depositor partial sequence | sequence record 428486 | Barcode sequence
TGTACACCGTTAGAAGCGCT
